Addgene plasmid #171806: pCRISPaint-mNeon-F-hgp100-BlastR [M1G]
Purpose: Universal donor plasmid for CRISPitope method encoding mNeon fluorescent protein, FLAG tag, human gp100 CD8+ T cell epitope [AA: 25-33 (KVPRNQDWL)] and blasticidin resistance cassette [p.M1G]
Depositing lab: Michael Hoelzel. Depositing organization: Universitaetsklinikum Bonn. Publication: Adoptive T Cell Therapy Targeting Different Gene Products Reveals Diverse and Context-Dependent Immune Evasion in Melanoma. Effern M, Glodde N, Braun M, Liebing J, Boll HN, Yong M, Bawden E, Hinze D, van den Boorn-Konijnenberg D, Daoud M, Aymans P, Landsberg J, Smyth MJ, Flatz L, Tuting T, Bald T, Gebhardt T, Holzel M. Immunity. 2020 Sep 15;53(3):564-580.e9. doi: 10.1016/j.immuni.2020.07.007. Epub 2020 Aug 3. PubMed 32750334.
Backbone
  Vector backbone: pCRISPaint
  Backbone manufacturer: Based on plasmids published by Schmid-Burgk et al. 2016 (DOI: 10.1038/ncomms12338)
  Backbone size w/o insert (bp): 2577
  Total vector size (bp): 3855
  Vector type: Gene tagging
  Selectable markers: Blasticidin
Growth in bacteria
  Bacterial resistance: Ampicillin, 100 μg/mL
  Growth temperature: 37°C
  Growth strain: DH5alpha
  Copy number: High Copy
Gene/Insert
  Gene/Insert name: mNeonGreen-F-hgp100-T2A-BlastR
  Species: H. sapiens (human), Synthetic; Branchiostoma lanceolatum, Bacillus cereus
  Insert size (bp): 1278
  Mutation: BlastR: Changed Methionin 1 to Glycine.
  Cloning method: Restriction Enzyme; 5′ cloning site Unknown (unknown if destroyed); 3′ cloning site Unknown (unknown if destroyed)
  Sequencing primers: 5′ CGATAGTACTAACATACGCTCTCCA; 3′ CTCCCCCTGAACCTGAAAC
Terms and licenses: Academic/Nonprofit Terms; Industry Terms: Not Available to Industry
How to cite: pCRISPaint-mNeon-F-hgp100-BlastR [M1G] was a gift from Michael Hoelzel (Addgene plasmid # 171806 ; http://n2t.net/addgene:171806 ; RRID:Addgene_171806)
