[The description below was written by a language model from this plasmid's Addgene catalogue record and pLannotate feature annotations shown in this document.]
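Description:
pCRISPaint-mNeon-F-hgp100-BlastR [M1G] is a 3.9 kb universal donor plasmid for the CRISPitope gene-tagging method, built on the pCRISPaint backbone. It is maintained in E. coli as a high-copy plasmid through a ColE1/pUC-type origin and selected with ampicillin via the β-lactamase gene. Blasticidin is the selectable marker in the tagged cells.

The 1.3 kb payload is a single promoterless open reading frame. It encodes the yellow-green fluorescent protein mNeonGreen, a FLAG tag, the human gp100 CD8+ T cell epitope (residues 25–33), a T2A self-cleaving peptide and the Bacillus cereus blasticidin S deaminase (bsr), followed by an SV40 polyadenylation signal. No promoter is annotated in front of the cassette. A synthetic poly(A) signal and an RNA polymerase II pause site lie upstream, where they would be expected to block read-through transcription from the backbone. Expression is therefore expected to depend on in-frame integration at the 3′ end of an endogenous coding sequence, which is the CRISPaint principle of homology-independent, nuclease-mediated insertion of a cleaved donor. The M1G substitution removes the start codon of the resistance gene, presumably so that blasticidin resistance arises only through translation of the fusion transcript, with T2A releasing the enzyme from the tagged protein.

The design makes a chosen endogenous gene product fluorescent, FLAG-detectable and a source of a defined T cell epitope. The associated work used it to study adoptive T cell therapy and immune evasion in melanoma. The short PuroR, TcR and large T antigen matches in the feature table are small fragments, probably cloning remnants or annotation artefacts. The epitope and T2A are not annotated separately.
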