Features (pLannotate 1.2.2; 12 found; start..end, strand, type, name):
      1..49      +  polyA_signal   poly(A) signal: synthetic polyadenylation signal
     63..154     +  misc_feature   pause site: RNA polymerase II transcriptional pause signal from the human α2 globin gene
    227..928     +  CDS            mNeonGreen: bright monomeric yellow-green fluorescent protein derived from LanYFP (Shaner et al., 2013)
    940..960     +  CDS            3xFLAG (fragment): three tandem FLAG® epitope tags
   1085..1501    +  CDS            bsr: BSR_BACCE - Experimental evidence at protein level: Swiss-Prot protein existence level 1. Catalyzes the deamination of the cytosine moiety of the antibiotics blasticidin S, cytomycin and acetylblasticidin S. From Bacillus cereus.
   1505..1538    +  CDS            PuroR (fragment): puromycin N-acetyltransferase; pac from Streptomyces alboniger; confers resistance to puromycin
   1563..1684    -  polyA_signal   SV40 poly(A) signal: SV40 polyadenylation signal
   1707..1775    -  CDS            large T antigen (fragment): large T antigen from SV40 (simian virus 40)
   1791..1923    +  CDS            TcR (fragment): tetracycline efflux protein; tet; confers resistance to tetracycline
   2103..2691    -  rep_origin     ori: high-copy-number ColE1/pMB1/pBR322/pUC origin of replication
   2891..3751    -  CDS            AmpR: β-lactamase confers resistance to ampicillin, carbenicillin, and related antibiotics
   3752..3793    -  promoter       AmpR promoter (fragment): bla
>Addgene plasmid #171806 | pCRISPaint-mNeon-F-hgp100-BlastR [M1G] | addgene full sequence | sequence record 337977 | Addgene NGS Result
AATAAAATATCTTTATTTTCATTACATCTGTGTGTTGGTTTTTTGTGTGAATCGATAGTACTAACATACG
CTCTCCATCAAAACAAAACGAAACAAAACAAACTAGCAAAATAGGCTGTCCCCAGTGCAAGTGCAGGTGC
CAGAACATTTCTCTTAATGATAGCTAGGATCGCTAGCGGGCCAGTACCCAAAAAGCGGGGGGTCTGGTGG
CAGTGGAGGGGGATCCGTGAGCAAGGGCGAGGAGGATAACGCCTCTCTCCCAGCGACACATGAGTTACAC
ATCTTTGGCTCCATCAACGGTGTGGACTTTGACATGGTGGGTCAGGGCACCGGCAATCCAAATGATGGTT
ATGAGGAGTTAAACCTGAAGTCCACCAAGGGTGACCTCCAGTTCTCCCCCTGGATTCTGGTCCCTCATAT
CGGGTATGGCTTCCATCAGTACCTGCCCTACCCTGACGGGATGTCGCCTTTCCAGGCCGCCATGGTAGAT
GGCTCCGGATACCAAGTCCATCGCACAATGCAGTTTGAAGATGGTGCCTCCCTTACTGTTAACTACCGCT
ACACCTACGAGGGAAGCCACATCAAAGGAGAGGCCCAGGTGAAGGGGACTGGTTTCCCTGCTGACGGTCC
TGTGATGACCAACTCGCTGACCGCTGCGGACTGGTGCAGGTCGAAGAAGACTTACCCCAACGACAAAACC
ATCATCAGTACCTTTAAGTGGAGTTACACCACTGGAAATGGCAAGCGCTACCGGAGCACTGCGCGGACCA
CCTACACCTTTGCCAAGCCAATGGCGGCTAACTATCTGAAGAACCAGCCGATGTACGTGTTCCGTAAGAC
GGAGCTCAAGCACTCCAAGACCGAGCTCAACTTCAAGGAGTGGCAAAAGGCCTTTACCGATGTGATGGGC
ATGGACGAGCTGTACAAGAGCGGCTCCGCCGATTACAAGGATGACGACGACAAACGATCGGGGCCTAGGC
TGAAAGTGCCGCGCAACCAGGATTGGCTGGTGTACAAGGGATCCGGAGAGGGCAGAGGAAGTCTGCTAAC
ATGCGGTGACGTCGAGGAGAATCCTGGCCCAGGGAAGACCTTCAACATCTCTCAGCAGGATCTGGAGCTG
GTGGAGGTCGCCACTGAGAAGATCACCATGCTCTATGAGGACAACAAGCACCATGTCGGGGCGGCCATCA
GGACCAAGACTGGGGAGATCATCTCTGCTGTCCACATTGAGGCCTACATTGGCAGGGTCACTGTCTGTGC
TGAAGCCATTGCCATTGGGTCTGCTGTGAGCAACGGGCAGAAGGACTTTGACACCATTGTGGCTGTCAGG
CACCCCTACTCTGATGAGGTGGACAGATCCATCAGGGTGGTCAGCCCCTGTGGCATGTGCAGAGAGCTCA
TCTCTGACTATGCTCCTGACTGCTTTGTGCTCATTGAGATGAATGGCAAGCTGGTCAAAACCACCATTGA
GGAACTCATCCCCCTCAAGTACACCAGGAACTAACACCTGGTGCATGACCCGCAAGCCCGGTGCCTGAGC
GGCCCGCTTCGAGCAGACATGATAAGATACATTGATGAGTTTGGACAAACCACAACTAGAATGCAGTGAA
AAAAATGCTTTATTTGTGAAATTTGTGATGCTATTGCTTTATTTGTAACCATTATAAGCTGCAATAAACA
AGTTAACAACAACAATTGCATTCATTTTATGTTTCAGGTTCAGGGGGAGGTGTGGGAGGTTTTTTAAAGC
AAGTAAAACCTCTACAAATGTGGTAAAATCGATAAGGATCCGTCGACCGATGCCCTTGAGAGCCTTCAAC
CCAGTCAGCTCCTTCCGGTGGGCGCGGGGCATGACTATCGTCGCCGCACTTATGACTGTCTTCTTTATCA
TGCAACTCGTAGGACAGGTGCCGGCAGCGCTCTTCCGCTTCCTCGCTCACTGACTCGCTGCGCTCGGTCG
TTCGGCTGCGGCGAGCGGTATCAGCTCACTCAAAGGCGGTAATACGGTTATCCACAGAATCAGGGGATAA
CGCAGGAAAGAACATGTGAGCAAAAGGCCAGCAAAAGGCCAGGAACCGTAAAAAGGCCGCGTTGCTGGCG
TTTTTCCATAGGCTCCGCCCCCCTGACGAGCATCACAAAAATCGACGCTCAAGTCAGAGGTGGCGAAACC
CGACAGGACTATAAAGATACCAGGCGTTTCCCCCTGGAAGCTCCCTCGTGCGCTCTCCTGTTCCGACCCT
GCCGCTTACCGGATACCTGTCCGCCTTTCTCCCTTCGGGAAGCGTGGCGCTTTCTCATAGCTCACGCTGT
AGGTATCTCAGTTCGGTGTAGGTCGTTCGCTCCAAGCTGGGCTGTGTGCACGAACCCCCCGTTCAGCCCG
ACCGCTGCGCCTTATCCGGTAACTATCGTCTTGAGTCCAACCCGGTAAGACACGACTTATCGCCACTGGC
AGCAGCCACTGGTAACAGGATTAGCAGAGCGAGGTATGTAGGCGGTGCTACAGAGTTCTTGAAGTGGTGG
CCTAACTACGGCTACACTAGAAGAACAGTATTTGGTATCTGCGCTCTGCTGAAGCCAGTTACCTTCGGAA
AAAGAGTTGGTAGCTCTTGATCCGGCAAACAAACCACCGCTGGTAGCGGTGGTTTTTTTGTTTGCAAGCA
GCAGATTACGCGCAGAAAAAAAGGATCTCAAGAAGATCCTTTGATCTTTTCTACGGGGTCTGACGCTCAG
TGGAACGAAAACTCACGTTAAGGGATTTTGGTCATGAGATTATCAAAAAGGATCTTCACCTAGATCCTTT
TAAATTAAAAATGAAGTTTTAAATCAATCTAAAGTATATATGAGTAAACTTGGTCTGACAGCGGCCGCAA
ATGCTAAACCACTGCAGTGGTTACCAGTGCTTGATCAGTGAGGCACCGATCTCAGCGATCTGCCTATTTC
GTTCGTCCATAGTGGCCTGACTCCCCGTCGTGTAGATCACTACGATTCGTGAGGGCTTACCATCAGGCCC
CAGCGCAGCAATGATGCCGCGAGAGCCGCGTTCACCGGCCCCCGATTTGTCAGCAATGAACCAGCCAGCA
GGGAGGGCCGAGCGAAGAAGTGGTCCTGCTACTTTGTCCGCCTCCATCCAGTCTATGAGCTGCTGTCGTG
ATGCTAGAGTAAGAAGTTCGCCAGTGAGTAGTTTCCGAAGAGTTGTGGCCATTGCTACTGGCATCGTGGT
ATCACGCTCGTCGTTCGGTATGGCTTCGTTCAACTCTGGTTCCCAGCGGTCAAGCCGGGTCACATGATCA
CCCATATTATGAAGAAATGCAGTCAGCTCCTTAGGGCCTCCGATCGTTGTCAGAAGTAAGTTGGCCGCGG
TGTTGTCGCTCATGGTAATGGCAGCACTACACAATTCTCTTACCGTCATGCCATCCGTAAGATGCTTTTC
CGTGACCGGCGAGTACTCAACCAAGTCGTTTTGTGAGTAGTGTATACGGCGACCAAGCTGCTCTTGCCCG
GCGTCTATACGGGACAACACCGCGCCACATAGCAGTACTTTGAAAGTGCTCATCATCGGGAATCGTTCTT
CGGGGCGGAAAGACTCAAGGATCTTGCCGCTATTGAGATCCAGTTCGATATAGCCCACTCTTGCACCCAG
TTGATCTTCAGCATCTTTTACTTTCACCAGCGTTTCGGGGTGTGCAAAAACAGGCAAGCAAAATGCCGCA
AAGAAGGGAATGAGTGCGACACGAAAATGTTGGATGCTCATACTCGTCCTTTTTCAATATTATTGAAGCA
TTTATCAGAGTTACTAGTACGTCTCTCAAGGATAAGTAAGTAATATTAAGGTACGGGAGGTATTGGACAG
GCCGC
